>Addgene plasmid #194404 | LT1_31_backbone_HO_integration | addgene full sequence | sequence record 384684 | Addgene NGS Result
AGCGATGGAACTTACGGCAAAGACCTCAACAGTAATTAACCCAAAGGGGTATCAAATAATCGATGTGCTT
TTTCACTCTACGAATGATCTGTGAGAAACTGATTTGGGCCGAATCGCGTAAAAAGTTTGATTCGTGGCGG
CTAATGTCTGAGGGGCTCCAACAGGCTCGTAGAGCCTCGTTTCTTGAGGGCACAAAATGTCCAGGTAATA
TTCCCAAGAAAGAACCGCAGAGTGCTTTGATAAATCGGTTACAGGTCTTAACGTAGGTTTTGTCTCGCTA
ATTGCTATTGAGTAAGTTCGATCCGTTTGGCGTCTTTTGGGGTGTAACGCCAAACTTATTACTTTTCCTA
TTTGAGGTTGGTATTGATTGTTGTCAAAGAATGAAAATATACACAAACGCCACAATATACGTACCAGGTT
CACGAAAACTGATCGTATGGTTCATACCCTGACTTGGCAAACCTAATGTGACCGTCGCTGATTAGCGGAT
CACGAAAAGTGATCTCGATACAATTAGAATTGGCGGCCGCACGGTTATCCACAGAATCAGGGGATAACGC
AGGAAAGAACATGTGAGCAAAAGGCCAGCAAAAGGCCAGGAACCGTAAAAAGGCCGCGTTGCTGGCGTTT
TTCCATAGGCTCCGCCCCCCTGACGAGCATCACAAAAATCGACGCTCAAGTCAGAGGTGGCGAAACCCGA
CAGGACTATAAAGATACCAGGCGTTTCCCCCTGGAAGCTCCCTCGTGCGCTCTCCTGTTCCGACCCTGCC
GCTTACCGGATACCTGTCCGCCTTTCTCCCTTCGGGAAGCGTGGCGCTTTCTCATAGCTCACGCTGTAGG
TATCTCAGTTCGGTGTAGGTCGTTCGCTCCAAGCTGGGCTGTGTGCACGAACCCCCCGTTCAGCCCGACC
GCTGCGCCTTATCCGGTAACTATCGTCTTGAGTCCAACCCGGTAAGACACGACTTATCGCCACTGGCAGC
AGCCACTGGTAACAGGATTAGCAGAGCGAGGTATGTAGGCGGTGCTACAGAGTTCTTGAAGTGGTGGCCT
AACTACGGCTACACTAGAAGAACAGTATTTGGTATCTGCGCTCTGCTGAAGCCAGTTACCTTCGGAAAAA
GAGTTGGTAGCTCTTGATCCGGCAAACAAACCACCGCTGGTAGCGGTGGTTTTTTTGTTTGCAAGCAGCA
GATTACGCGCAGAAAAAAAGGATCTCAAGAAGATCCTTTGATCTTTTCTACGGGGTCTGACGCTCAGTGG
AACGAAAACTCACGTTAAGGGATTTTGGTCATGACTGATCCTTCAACTCAGCAAAAGTTCGATTTATTCA
ACAAAGCCACGTTGTGTCTCAAAATCTCTGATGTTACATTGCACAAGATAAAAATATATCATCATGAACA
ATAAAACTGTCTGCTTACATAAACAGTAATACAAGGGGTGTTATGAGCCATATTCAACGGGAAACGTCTT
GCTCCAGGCCGCGATTAAATTCCAACATGGATGCTGATTTATATGGGTATAAATGGGCTCGCGATAATGT
CGGGCAATCAGGTGCGACAATCTATCGATTGTATGGGAAGCCCGATGCGCCAGAGTTGTTTCTGAAACAT
GGCAAAGGTAGCGTTGCCAATGATGTTACAGATGAGATGGTCAGACTAAACTGGCTGACGGAATTTATGC
CTCTTCCGACCATCAAGCATTTTATCCGTACTCCTGATGATGCATGGTTACTCACCACTGCGATCCCCGG
GAAAACAGCATTCCAGGTATTAGAAGAATATCCTGATTCAGGTGAAAATATTGTTGATGCGCTGGCAGTG
TTCCTGCGCCGGTTGCATTCGATTCCTGTTTGTAATTGTCCTTTTAACAGCGATCGCGTATTTCGCCTCG
CTCAGGCGCAATCACGAATGAATAACGGTTTGGTTGATGCGAGTGATTTTGATGACGAGCGTAATGGCTG
GCCTGTTGAACAAGTCTGGAAAGAAATGCATAAGCTTTTGCCATTCTCACCGGATTCAGTCGTCACTCAT
GGTGATTTCTCACTTGATAACCTTATTTTTGACGAGGGGAAATTAATAGGTTGTATTGATGTTGGACGAG
TCGGAATCGCAGACCGATACCAGGATCTTGCCATCCTATGGAACTGCCTCGGTGAGTTTTCTCCTTCATT
ACAGAAACGGCTTTTTCAAAAATATGGTATTGATAATCCTGATATGAATAAATTGCAGTTTCATTTGATG
CTCGATGAGTTTTTCTAATCAGAATTGGTTAATTGGTTGTAACACGCGGCCGCTCGGGGCAGAACTAACT
CTTTATTTTTCCAAATCAGAAAAATTAATATGTTTTGCCGCGTTAAAACCTACATCAAAAAAGGCGGATC
AAGATGTATGAAAGAAAGTGCGTAGAATAACGAACATTCATAGCTGTTCTGGAGGCTTTACAAAAGGTAA
TCTTTGTTAGGTGCGATTTTATCCGAAAAGCAATTACTCTCTATGTTAGTCATACAAACTGACTTCTGTG
AGAGAATTATTTTCATATCAACGTAAGATCACATGGTTCCTTTATCAAGTACTACTATCATTCCATTATA
TGACCTATTTACTTCTTGAATCTTAGAGCTCATAATTCAAGCAAGTTGCGGAGCTAAGAATTTCACATGT
TGTTGAACTTAACAATCTTCATTATACCCAATCGCTGCGTGCTGGAATTATGTTAAAAGTTACATCCTTT
TTTTCATTTTTCCCTACGCTCAGGGCACTGTACTGCCCGTGCCTGCGATGAGATACATCAATTTAAAGCC
GCAGATGCAACACGATAACTCTCAGGAAGACCTAGGGGTTATGTACTGCAGTGCACTAGTGGTTCGTAAC
ATCTCTGTAACTGCTTGAGACGTGGACTGTTGTGATATGCCATATATGCAGTGGTGTTCGCCGGCGCTGG
TTCCGGCTGTCTTGCTTAGTTGTGAGTCGCCAGGCAGTCATCGGTATGATCTGTACATGATTCGTCAGTG
TGAGCACCACTGACGAGCAGATTTCCAGCTGAGACCTATAAACGCAGAAAGGCCCACCCGAAGGTGAGCC
AGTGTGACTCTAGTAGAGAGCGTTCACCGACAAACAACAGATAAAACGAAAGGCCCAGTCTTTCGACTGA
GCCTTTCGTTTTATTTGATGCCTGGTCATTTGTACAGTTCATCCATACCATGCGTGATGCCCGCTGCGGT
TACGAACTCCAGCAGAACCATATGATCGCGTTTCTCGTTCGGATCTTTAGACAGAACGCTTTGCGTGCTC
AGATAGTGATTGTCTGGCAGCAGAACAGGACCATCACCGATTGGAGTGTTTTGCTGGTAGTGATCAGCCA
GCTGCACGCTGCCATCCTCCACGTTGTGGCGAATTTTAAAATTCGCTTTAATGCCATTTTTTTGTTTATC
GGCGGTGATGTAAACATTGTGGCTGTTAAAATTGTATTCCAGCTTATGGCCCAGGATATTGCCGTCCTCT
TTAAAGTCAATGCCTTTCAGCTCAATGCGGTTTACCAGGGTATCGCCTTCAAATTTCACTTCCGCACGCG
TTTTGTACGTGCCGTCATCCTTAAAGGAAATCGTGCGTTCCTGCACATAGCCTTCCGGCATGGCGGACTT
GAAGAAGTCATGCTGCTTCATATGGTCCGGATAACGAGCAAAGCACTGAACACCATAAGTCAGCGTCGTT
ACCAGAGTCGGCCAAGGAACCGGCAGTTTACCAGTAGTACAGATGAACTTCAGCGTCAGTTTACCATTAG
TTGCGTCACCTTCACCCTCGCCACGCACGGAAAACTTATGACCGTTGACATCACCATCCAGTTCCACCAG
AATAGGGACGACACCAGTGAACAGCTCTTCGCCTTTACGCATCTAGTATTTCTCCTCTTTCTCTAGTAGC
TAAGATCCGAACCTGCCGTTTCTTGAGTTGCCGCGATGTTAAGAAAACATTCATAAATTAAATGTGAATT
GCCGCACACATTATTAAATAAGATTTACAAAATGTTCAAAATGACGCATGAAATCACGTTTCACTTTCGG
TCTCACGTTGTATTGCGACGAATTGCCACGTTGTCGCAGTGTCTGTACTGTGGGTTAATGTCTGTGATCG
CCGTCGTGAGTTCGTGTCATCCGCGCATGATTCAGATGGTCCTGGAGATCGTTGCTTGTACCGGCTGTTT
GTGGCTCTACCACGTCTCATCAGTCTAGATGCGAATTCAGGGAC
Features (pLannotate 1.2.2; 5 found; start..end, strand, type, name):
    630..1218    -  rep_origin     ori: high-copy-number ColE1/pMB1/pBR322/pUC origin of replication
   1443..2258    +  CDS            KanR: aminoglycoside phosphotransferase; aph(3')-Ia; confers resistance to kanamycin in bacteria or G418 (Geneticin®) in eukaryotes
   3053..3080    -  terminator     T7Te terminator: phage T7 early transcription terminator
   3096..3167    -  terminator     rrnB T1 terminator: transcription terminator T1 from the E. coli rrnB gene
   3179..3892    -  CDS            superfolder GFP: GFP variant that folds robustly even when fused to poorly folded proteins (Pédelacq et al., 2006)
