[The description below was written by a language model from this plasmid's Addgene catalogue record and pLannotate feature annotations shown in this document.]
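Description:
LT1_31_backbone_HO_integration is an empty acceptor backbone built in the MoClo Yeast Toolkit (YTK) format and forms part of a kit for engineering Saccharomyces cerevisiae and installing intracellular biosensors. It is described as a "multi" backbone, which indicates a destination vector for assembling several transcription units. It carries homology arms to the yeast HO locus, so that an assembled cargo can be integrated into the chromosome by homologous recombination rather than maintained episomally. The plasmid is about 4.2 kb. It is propagated in E. coli on a high-copy ColE1/pUC-type origin and selected with kanamycin through the aph(3')-Ia (KanR) gene.

There is no insert. The cloning position is occupied by a GFP dropout cassette derived from another toolkit plasmid. The feature table shows this as a superfolder GFP coding sequence followed by the rrnB T1 and T7Te bacterial terminators. In Golden Gate workflows, such a cassette is replaced by the incoming parts, so colonies with correct assemblies lose green fluorescence and can be told apart from those carrying uncut backbone. This bacterial screening role probably explains why the catalogue lists the vector type as bacterial expression as well as synthetic biology.

The automated annotation found only five features. It does not mark the HO homology arms, the promoter driving GFP, the Type IIS restriction sites or any yeast selection marker. No yeast origin of replication was detected, which fits an integrative design. The record does not state whether a yeast marker is present or must be supplied during assembly.
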