Addgene plasmid #194404: LT1_31_backbone_HO_integration
Purpose: (Empty Backbone) Multi Backbone with HO homology arms for Saccharomyces cerevisiae
Depositing lab: Lisbeth Olsson. Depositing organization: Chalmers University of Technology. Publication: ScEnSor Kit for Saccharomyces cerevisiae Engineering and Biosensor-Driven Investigation of the Intracellular Environment. Torello Pianale L, Olsson L. ACS Synth Biol. 2023 Aug 8. doi: 10.1021/acssynbio.3c00124. PubMed 37552581.
Backbone
  Vector backbone: MoClo YTK
  Vector type: Bacterial Expression, Synthetic Biology
Growth in bacteria
  Bacterial resistance: Kanamycin, 50 μg/mL
  Growth temperature: 37°C
  Growth strain: DH5alpha
  Copy number: High Copy
Gene/Insert
  Gene/Insert name: None
  Mutation: NA
Resource information
  A portion of this plasmid was derived from a plasmid made by: GFP dropout cassette from Addgene plasmid #65154
Terms and licenses: Academic/Nonprofit Terms; Industry Terms: Not Available to Industry
How to cite: LT1_31_backbone_HO_integration was a gift from Lisbeth Olsson (Addgene plasmid # 194404 ; http://n2t.net/addgene:194404 ; RRID:Addgene_194404)
